>Addgene plasmid #11808 | pET21b-P35 | depositor partial sequence | sequence record 7063 | Author sequence
CATATGTGTGTAATTTTTCCGGTAGAAATCGACGTGTCCCAGACGATTATTCGAGATTGTCAGGTGGACA
AACAAACCAGAGAGTTGGTGTACATTAACAAGATTATGAACACGCAATTGACAAAACCCGTTCTCATGAT
GTTTAACATTTCGGGTCCTATACGAAGCGTTACGCGCAAGAACAACAATTTGCGCGACAGAATAAAATCA
AAAGTCGATGAACAATTTGATCAACTAGAACGCGATTACAGCGATCAAATGGATGGATTCCACGATAGCA
TCAAGTATTTTAAAGATGAACACTATTCGGTAAGTTGCCAAAATGGCAGCGTGTTGAAAAGCAAGTTTGC
TAAAATTTTAAAGAGTCATGATTATACCGATAAAAAGTCTATTGAAGCTTACGAGAAATACTGTTTGCCC
AAATTGGTCGACGAACGCAACGACTACTACGTGGCGGTATGCGTGTTGAAGCCGGGATTTGAGAACGGCA
GCAACCAAGTGCTATCTTTCGAGTACAACCCGATTGGTAACAAAGTTATTGTGCCGTTTGCTCACGAAAT
TAACTACACGGGACTTTACGAGTACGACGTCGTAGCTTACGTGGACAGTGTGCAGTTTGATGGCGAACAA
TTTGAAGAGTTTGTGCAGAGTTTAATATTGCCGTCGTCGTTCAAAAATTCGGAAAAGGTTTTATATTACA
ACGAAGCGTCGAAAAACAAAAGCATGATCTACAAGGCTTTAGAGTTTACTACAGAATCGAGCTGGGGCAA
ATCCGAAAAGTATAATTGGAAAATTTTTTGTAACGGTTTTATTTATGATAAAAAATCAAAAGTGTTGTAT
GTTAAATTGCACAATGTAACTAGTGCACTCAACAAAAATGTAATATTAAACACAATTAAACTCGAGCACC
ACCACCA
