>Addgene plasmid #11808 | pET21b-P35 | addgene partial sequence | sequence record 18508 | 11808 with T7 terminal
TCCTTTCGGGCTTTGTTAGCAGCCGGATCTCAGTGGTGGTGGTGGTGGTGCTCGAGTTTAATTGTGTTTA
ATATTACATTTTTGTTGAGTGCACTAGTTACATTGTGCAATTTAACATACAACACTTTTGATTTTTTATC
ATAAATAAAACCGTTACAAAAAATTTTCCAATTATACTTTTCGGATTTGCCCCAGCTCGATTCTGTAGTA
AACTCTAAAGCCTTGTAGATCATGCTTTTGTTTTTCGACGCTTCGTTGTAATATAAAACCTTTTCCGAAT
TTTTGAACGACGACGGCAATATTAAACTCTGCACAAACTCTTCAAATTGTTCGCCATCAAACTGCACACT
GTCCACGTAAGCTACGACGTCGTACTCGTAAAGTCCCGTGTCGTTAATTTCGTGAGCAAACGGCACAATA
ACTTTGTTACCAATCGGGTTGTACTCGAAAGATAGCACTTGGTTGCTGCCGTTCTCAAATCCCGGCTTCA
ACACGCATACCGCCACGTAGTAGTCGTTGCGTTCGTCGACCAATTTGGGCAAACAGTATTTCTCGTAAGC
TTCAATAGACTTTTTATCGGTATAATCATGACTCTTTAAAATTTTAGCAAACTTGCTTTTCAACACGCTG
CCATTTTGGCAACTTACCGA
