[The description below was written by a language model from this plasmid's Addgene catalogue record.]
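Description:
pET21b-P35 is a bacterial expression plasmid built on the pET-21b backbone (about 5.4 kb without insert) carrying the P35 gene of Autographa californica nucleopolyhedrovirus, a baculovirus. The insert is listed as roughly 917 bp and was introduced by restriction cloning using NdeI and XhoI sites; the record lists XhoI as the 5′ site and NdeI as the 3′ site and does not say whether either site survived cloning. The plasmid confers ampicillin resistance, is described as high copy, and is maintained in a standard cloning strain (DH5alpha).

No feature table accompanies the entry, so the regulatory elements are not explicitly recorded. pET-21 series vectors generally drive the cloned gene from a T7 promoter under lac operator control, which requires a host supplying T7 RNA polymerase for induced expression, and they offer an optional C-terminal His tag downstream of the XhoI site. The listing of a T7 terminal sequencing primer is consistent with this layout, but the record does not state whether the P35 product is tagged in this construct.

P35 is a baculoviral suppressor of apoptosis that acts as a broad caspase inhibitor. The associated publication concerns mechanism-based inactivation of caspases by p35, so the plasmid is most plausibly intended for producing recombinant P35 protein in E. coli for biochemical studies of caspase inhibition. Distribution is restricted to academic and nonprofit users.
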