Addgene plasmid #11808: pET21b-P35
Depositing lab: Guy Salvesen. Depositing organization: Sanford Burnham Prebys Medical Discovery Institute. Publication: Mechanism-based inactivation of caspases by the apoptotic suppressor p35. Riedl SJ, Renatus M, Snipas SJ, Salvesen GS. Biochemistry. 2001 Nov 6. 40(44):13274-80. 10.1021/bi010574w PubMed 11683637.
Backbone
  Vector backbone: pET-21 b
  Backbone size w/o insert (bp): 5443
  Vector type: Bacterial Expression
Growth in bacteria
  Bacterial resistance: Ampicillin, 100 μg/mL
  Growth temperature: 37°C
  Growth strain: DH5alpha
  Copy number: High Copy
Gene/Insert
  Gene/Insert name: P35
  Species: Autographa californica nucleopolyhedrovirus
  Insert size (bp): 917
  Cloning method: Restriction Enzyme; 5′ cloning site XhoI (unknown if destroyed); 3′ cloning site NdeI (unknown if destroyed)
  Sequencing primers: 5′ T7 terminal primer
Terms and licenses: Academic/Nonprofit Terms; Industry Terms: Not Available to Industry
How to cite: pET21b-P35 was a gift from Guy Salvesen (Addgene plasmid # 11808 ; http://n2t.net/addgene:11808 ; RRID:Addgene_11808)
